Addgene plasmid #174024: pUC19-TgKI-MCS-eGFP-MCS-polyA
Purpose: This plasmid is used for generating C-terminal knock-in plasmid and/or PCR donors in zebrafish.
Depositing lab: Michel Bagnat. Depositing organization: Duke University. Publication: Knock-in tagging in zebrafish facilitated by insertion into non-coding regions. Levic DS, Yamaguchi N, Wang S, Knaut H, Bagnat M. Development. 2021 Sep 8. pii: 272090. doi: 10.1242/dev.199994. PubMed 34495314.
Backbone
  Vector backbone: pUC19
  Vector type: Zebrafish knock-in tagging
Growth in bacteria
  Bacterial resistance: Ampicillin, 100 μg/mL
  Growth temperature: 37°C
  Growth strain: DH5alpha
  Copy number: High Copy
Gene/Insert
  Gene/Insert name: eGFP
  Species: Synthetic
  Insert size (bp): 717
  Cloning method: Restriction Enzyme; 5′ cloning site unknown (unknown if destroyed)
  Sequencing primers: 5′ GCGATTAAGTTGGGTAACGC; 3′ TCCGGCTCGTATGTTGTGTG
Terms and licenses: Academic/Nonprofit Terms; Industry Terms: Not Available to Industry
Depositor comments: Not all restriction sites in the multiple cloning sites are single cutters, depending on the fluorescent protein sequence of the insert within the plasmid.
How to cite: pUC19-TgKI-MCS-eGFP-MCS-polyA was a gift from Michel Bagnat (Addgene plasmid # 174024 ; http://n2t.net/addgene:174024 ; RRID:Addgene_174024)
