[The description below was written by a language model from this plasmid's Addgene catalogue record and pLannotate feature annotations shown in this document.]
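Description:
pUC19-TgKI-MCS-eGFP-MCS-polyA is a small (about 3.7 kb) pUC19-based cloning template used to build donors for C-terminal knock-in tagging of genes in zebrafish. It is a bacterial plasmid only. It replicates at high copy in E. coli from the ColE1/pUC origin and is selected with ampicillin through the β-lactamase (AmpR) gene and its native promoter. Remnants of the pUC19 backbone are annotated around the cargo, including a lacZα fragment, the lac promoter, lac operator and CAP binding site, plus short fragments matching lacI, bom and rop. These are backbone leftovers and have no role in the knock-in design.

The payload is a promoterless eGFP coding sequence (717 bp, synthetic, mammalian codon-optimised), inserted into the lacZα region. As the name indicates, it is flanked on each side by a multiple cloning site and followed by a polyadenylation signal. The feature table does not annotate the cloning sites or the polyA element, and the record does not say which polyA is used. A very short match to an mVenus fragment just upstream of eGFP is probably an annotation artefact and not a separate part.

No eukaryotic promoter is recorded. This fits the intended use, in which the tag relies on the endogenous regulatory elements of the targeted locus. Users clone target-gene sequences into the flanking sites to make a plasmid donor, or amplify the cassette to make a PCR donor, so that eGFP is fused to the C-terminus of the protein of interest. The associated publication describes insertion into non-coding regions. The depositor notes that not all sites in the cloning regions are unique cutters, depending on the fluorescent protein sequence carried by the plasmid.
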