Features (pLannotate 1.2.2; 12 found; start..end, strand, type, name):
    137..236     +  misc_feature   bom (fragment): basis of mobility region from pBR322
    242..396     -  CDS            lacZα (fragment): LacZα fragment of β-galactosidase; lacZ fragment
    396..418     +  CDS            VN155(I152L) (fragment): improved N-terminal fragment of mVenus for use in bimolecular fluorescence complementation (BiFC) (Kodama and Hu, 2010)
    471..1188    +  CDS            EGFP (fragment): the original enhanced GFP (Yang et al., 1996) mammalian codon-optimized
   1467..1483    -  protein_bind   lac operator: The lac repressor binds to the lac operator to inhibit transcription in E. coli. This inhibition can be relieved by adding lactose or isopropyl-β-D-thiogalactopyranoside (IPTG). lac repressor encoded by lacI
   1491..1521    -  promoter       lac promoter: promoter for the E. coli lac operon
   1536..1557    -  protein_bind   CAP binding site: CAP binding activates transcription in the presence of cAMP. E. coli catabolite activator protein
   1570..1662    -  CDS            lacI (fragment): lac repressor; lacI; The lac repressor binds to the lac operator to inhibit transcription in E. coli. This inhibition can be relieved by adding lactose or isopropyl-β-D-thiogalactopyranoside (IPTG).
   1845..2433    -  rep_origin     ori: high-copy-number ColE1/pMB1/pBR322/pUC origin of replication
   2604..3464    -  CDS            AmpR: β-lactamase; bla; confers resistance to ampicillin, carbenicillin, and related antibiotics
   3465..3569    -  promoter       AmpR promoter: bla
   3664..35      +  CDS            rop (fragment) (across the origin): Rop protein, which maintains plasmids at low copy number; rop
>Addgene plasmid #174024 | pUC19-TgKI-MCS-eGFP-MCS-polyA | addgene full sequence | sequence record 348164 | Addgene NGS Result
TCGCGCGTTTCGGTGATGACGGTGAAAACCTCTGACACATGCAGCTCCCGGAGACGGTCACAGCTTGTCT
GTAAGCGGATGCCGGGAGCAGACAAGCCCGTCAGGGCGCGTCAGCGGGTGTTGGCGGGTGTCGGGGCTGG
CTTAACTATGCGGCATCAGAGCAGATTGTACTGAGAGTGCACCATATGCGGTGTGAAATACCGCACAGAT
GCGTAAGGAGAAAATACCGCATCAGGCGCCATTCGCCATTCAGGCTGCGCAACTGTTGGGAAGGGCGATC
GGTGCGGGCCTCTTCGCTATTACGCCAGCTGGCGAAAGGGGGATGTGCTGCAAGGCGATTAAGTTGGGTA
ACGCCAGGGTTTTCCCAGTCACGACGTTGTAAAACGACGGCCAGTGGCGAGGGCGATGCCACCTACGGGA
TGCGGCCGCACCGGTGGATCCGAATTCGCTAGCCCGCGGTCTAGACTCGAGGTGAGCAAGGGCGAGGAGC
TGTTCACCGGGGTGGTGCCCATCCTGGTCGAGCTGGACGGCGACGTAAACGGCCACAAGTTCAGCGTGTC
CGGCGAGGGCGAGGGCGATGCCACCTACGGCAAGCTGACCCTGAAGTTCATCTGCACCACCGGCAAGCTG
CCCGTGCCCTGGCCCACCCTCGTGACCACCCTGACCTACGGCGTGCAGTGCTTCAGCCGCTACCCCGACC
ACATGAAGCAGCACGACTTCTTCAAGTCCGCCATGCCCGAAGGCTACGTCCAGGAGCGCACCATCTTCTT
CAAGGACGACGGCAACTACAAGACCCGCGCCGAGGTGAAGTTCGAGGGCGACACCCTGGTGAACCGCATC
GAGCTGAAGGGCATCGACTTCAAGGAGGACGGCAACATCCTGGGGCACAAGCTGGAGTACAACTACAACA
GCCACAACGTCTATATCATGGCCGACAAGCAGAAGAACGGCATCAAGGTGAACTTCAAGATCCGCCACAA
CATCGAGGACGGCAGCGTGCAGCTCGCCGACCACTACCAGCAGAACACCCCCATCGGCGACGGCCCCGTG
CTGCTGCCCGACAACCACTACCTGAGCACCCAGTCCGCCCTGAGCAAAGACCCCAACGAGAAGCGCGATC
ACATGGTCCTGCTGGAGTTCGTGACCGCCGCCGGGATCACTCTCGGCATGGACGAGCTGTACAAGTAAAC
TAGTATCGATAAGCTTGAGCTCGTCGACATCATTCTCAGTATCCCCTGCTTATGCACTCACCACTTTTTC
CCATTATTTTATTCATGTTGTGTTGCTAAATTCAACTACATTCGTATTACCATGTTGTTTCATTTGTTTT
TTTTTTATCTCAGCTGTCAAAATAAAAGCATTGAAATACAACATTGTTCTATTTTTCATTGTGGTTTTGC
ATGCCCGGTAAATAAAAAAACAAGGTAATAAAAATAAGATGCGAAATGAGAAGTATATCTGTGAAATTGT
TATCCGCTCACAATTCCACACAACATACGAGCCGGAAGCATAAAGTGTAAAGCCTGGGGTGCCTAATGAG
TGAGCTAACTCACATTAATTGCGTTGCGCTCACTGCCCGCTTTCCAGTCGGGAAACCTGTCGTGCCAGCT
GCATTAATGAATCGGCCAACGCGCGGGGAGAGGCGGTTTGCGTATTGGGCGCTCTTCCGCTTCCTCGCTC
ACTGACTCGCTGCGCTCGGTCGTTCGGCTGCGGCGAGCGGTATCAGCTCACTCAAAGGCGGTAATACGGT
TATCCACAGAATCAGGGGATAACGCAGGAAAGAACATGTGAGCAAAAGGCCAGCAAAAGGCCAGGAACCG
TAAAAAGGCCGCGTTGCTGGCGTTTTTCCATAGGCTCCGCCCCCCTGACGAGCATCACAAAAATCGACGC
TCAAGTCAGAGGTGGCGAAACCCGACAGGACTATAAAGATACCAGGCGTTTCCCCCTGGAAGCTCCCTCG
TGCGCTCTCCTGTTCCGACCCTGCCGCTTACCGGATACCTGTCCGCCTTTCTCCCTTCGGGAAGCGTGGC
GCTTTCTCATAGCTCACGCTGTAGGTATCTCAGTTCGGTGTAGGTCGTTCGCTCCAAGCTGGGCTGTGTG
CACGAACCCCCCGTTCAGCCCGACCGCTGCGCCTTATCCGGTAACTATCGTCTTGAGTCCAACCCGGTAA
GACACGACTTATCGCCACTGGCAGCAGCCACTGGTAACAGGATTAGCAGAGCGAGGTATGTAGGCGGTGC
TACAGAGTTCTTGAAGTGGTGGCCTAACTACGGCTACACTAGAAGAACAGTATTTGGTATCTGCGCTCTG
CTGAAGCCAGTTACCTTCGGAAAAAGAGTTGGTAGCTCTTGATCCGGCAAACAAACCACCGCTGGTAGCG
GTGGTTTTTTTGTTTGCAAGCAGCAGATTACGCGCAGAAAAAAAGGATCTCAAGAAGATCCTTTGATCTT
TTCTACGGGGTCTGACGCTCAGTGGAACGAAAACTCACGTTAAGGGATTTTGGTCATGAGATTATCAAAA
AGGATCTTCACCTAGATCCTTTTAAATTAAAAATGAAGTTTTAAATCAATCTAAAGTATATATGAGTAAA
CTTGGTCTGACAGTTACCAATGCTTAATCAGTGAGGCACCTATCTCAGCGATCTGTCTATTTCGTTCATC
CATAGTTGCCTGACTCCCCGTCGTGTAGATAACTACGATACGGGAGGGCTTACCATCTGGCCCCAGTGCT
GCAATGATACCGCGAGACCCACGCTCACCGGCTCCAGATTTATCAGCAATAAACCAGCCAGCCGGAAGGG
CCGAGCGCAGAAGTGGTCCTGCAACTTTATCCGCCTCCATCCAGTCTATTAATTGTTGCCGGGAAGCTAG
AGTAAGTAGTTCGCCAGTTAATAGTTTGCGCAACGTTGTTGCCATTGCTACAGGCATCGTGGTGTCACGC
TCGTCGTTTGGTATGGCTTCATTCAGCTCCGGTTCCCAACGATCAAGGCGAGTTACATGATCCCCCATGT
TGTGCAAAAAAGCGGTTAGCTCCTTCGGTCCTCCGATCGTTGTCAGAAGTAAGTTGGCCGCAGTGTTATC
ACTCATGGTTATGGCAGCACTGCATAATTCTCTTACTGTCATGCCATCCGTAAGATGCTTTTCTGTGACT
GGTGAGTACTCAACCAAGTCATTCTGAGAATAGTGTATGCGGCGACCGAGTTGCTCTTGCCCGGCGTCAA
TACGGGATAATACCGCGCCACATAGCAGAACTTTAAAAGTGCTCATCATTGGAAAACGTTCTTCGGGGCG
AAAACTCTCAAGGATCTTACCGCTGTTGAGATCCAGTTCGATGTAACCCACTCGTGCACCCAACTGATCT
TCAGCATCTTTTACTTTCACCAGCGTTTCTGGGTGAGCAAAAACAGGAAGGCAAAATGCCGCAAAAAAGG
GAATAAGGGCGACACGGAAATGTTGAATACTCATACTCTTCCTTTTTCAATATTATTGAAGCATTTATCA
GGGTTATTGTCTCATGAGCGGATACATATTTGAATGTATTTAGAAAAATAAACAAATAGGGGTTCCGCGC
ACATTTCCCCGAAAAGTGCCACCTGACGTCTAAGAAACCATTATTATCATGACATTAACCTATAAAAATA
GGCGTATCACGAGGCCCTTTCGTC
